Addgene plasmid #51870: pCAH-MIBP16
Purpose: Expresses C-terminal HA-tagged full length rat MIBP1 (cloned into pCAGGS)
Depositing lab: Kenshi Hayashi & Tomoko Tahira. Depositing organization: Kyushu University. Publication: Genome-wide repression of NF-kappaB target genes by transcription factor MIBP1 and its modulation by O-linked beta-N-acetylglucosamine (O-GlcNAc) transferase. Iwashita Y, Fukuchi N, Waki M, Hayashi K, Tahira T. J Biol Chem. 2012 Mar 23;287(13):9887-900. doi: 10.1074/jbc.M111.298521. Epub 2012 Jan 31. PubMed 22294689.
Backbone
  Vector backbone: pCAGGS
  Backbone size w/o insert (bp): 4800
  Total vector size (bp): 12200
  Modifications to backbone: Digested with EcoRI, ligated with an adaptor containing a NotI site and then digested with NotI
  Vector type: Mammalian Expression
Growth in bacteria
  Bacterial resistance: Ampicillin, 100 μg/mL
  Growth temperature: 37°C
  Growth strain: DH5alpha
  Copy number: High Copy
Gene/Insert
  Gene/Insert name: MIBP1 (alt name: HIVEP2)
  Species: R. norvegicus (rat)
  Insert size (bp): 7400
  Entrez Gene: Hivep2 (a.k.a. MIBP1)
  Tag / fusion protein: HA (C terminal on insert)
  Cloning method: Restriction Enzyme; 5′ cloning site NotI (destroyed during cloning); 3′ cloning site NotI (not destroyed)
  Sequencing primers: 5′ GGTTCGGCTTCTGGCGTGTG; 3′ AGGGCATTGGCCACACCAGC
Terms and licenses: Academic/Nonprofit Terms; Industry Terms: Not Available to Industry
How to cite: pCAH-MIBP16 was a gift from Kenshi Hayashi & Tomoko Tahira (Addgene plasmid # 51870 ; http://n2t.net/addgene:51870 ; RRID:Addgene_51870)
