[The description below was written by a language model from this plasmid's Addgene catalogue record.]
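Description:
pCAH-MIBP16 is a mammalian expression plasmid built on the pCAGGS backbone, carrying the full-length rat MIBP1 coding sequence (also known as HIVEP2; Entrez gene Hivep2) fused to a C-terminal HA epitope tag. The backbone of about 4.8 kb was modified by cutting at EcoRI and ligating an adaptor that introduced a NotI site. The roughly 7.4 kb insert was then placed into this site, giving a total construct of about 12.2 kb. The 5′ NotI junction was destroyed during cloning, while the 3′ NotI site remains intact. The plasmid is maintained in E. coli as a high-copy vector under ampicillin selection. The record names no mammalian selection marker, so the plasmid appears suited mainly to transient transfection.

The record does not list individual regulatory elements and no feature table is provided. However, pCAGGS vectors generally drive expression from the CAG promoter, a composite of the CMV immediate-early enhancer and the chicken β-actin promoter with its intron, followed by a rabbit β-globin polyadenylation signal. This arrangement gives strong, broadly active expression in mammalian cells, which helps with a very large zinc-finger transcription factor such as MIBP1. The HA tag allows the expressed protein to be detected or immunoprecipitated with anti-HA antibodies without needing a MIBP1-specific reagent. The associated publication concerns repression of NF-κB target genes by MIBP1 and its modulation by O-GlcNAc transferase, so the plasmid fits overexpression studies of MIBP1's transcriptional activity, protein interactions and post-translational modification in cultured cells.
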