>Addgene plasmid #51870 | pCAH-MIBP16 | addgene partial sequence | sequence record 81102 | Bglob-pA-R 5'-ttttggcagagggaaaaaga-3'
TTGTGAGCCAGGGCATTGGCCACACCAGCCACCACCTTCTGATAGGCAGCCTGCACCTGAGGAGTGAATT
CGCGGCCGCTTAACGCGCAGCGTAGTCTGGGACGTCGTATGGGTAACGCGTATGGAGTCGATTCTTTTCC
GATGAGGGCTCATTGCCTTCCTCTGTGCTTAAAGATAATTCCTTGCTGCTCTGAAAGTCCACCTGCTTCT
CATCCACACTGCCCTTGCTGTAAAACGTGGGGTGGGCTACTGCAGTCTGTGATGTACCAAAAGTGTCCTT
TTCACCATCGTGTAAGTCAGGGTGGGCGGCTGAGGTACAGAGCTGACCTGGCTCAGGCCCGCTAAAGTGT
CTAATGCTGATGTGTGCACTCTCCAAGGGTTTCTGCGGGGACTCCTGCACCCATGTGGGCTGATCAGCCC
CAAGCAGAGCTGCCTCTTCTGTTGCAATCCGGAGTGAGGCGATGGCTTTTGTACAAGTCTGTATGTTTTC
CTCCTGTTCTCTCTCTGTGGAATTTAGGCTGTCTTCTGAAGTACTCTGTTTCATCAATAGCCGTGGGGAG
GAGGGAGAACTAGGTAGACCAGATGACTGCAAAACGTGAGGGGCTTGTTTCTCATGCCGCCTGGAAAGGG
TGTAGGGATCCTGGGTGAGGGCCTCCCCGGGTGCTCCTTTCTTCTCCTCAGAGCCCTCTGTGGGCAGAGG
CAATGTGGGTGGAGGATGTAAACCGGAAATGGCTGGCGGCAAGGAGTGAACCATTTGGATCCCACCAACT
GGCACCATGGGGATAGGAGCTCGCACTTGCTGCTGAGAATGGAGGGGAAGATGACTGAAGACATAGTCAG
TAGGACCCTCAGGGAAAAGGCTGGAGCCGTGATGTTCATAAGCACCTTCTTGGTCTCCATAGAGACTGAA
GTAAGGAACCTGAGGTAATCCTCTTCTTAGATTAGGAGGCCCCAATACAATTGGCTCTGTTTGCAGATAC
TGCCCCATTGGTAATGGTGGGTTATGGTATAAAGCCCTTCTGGGAGATGGTGCTCTAATGGTAGTCATAT
A
